Addgene plasmid #167921: pSB700 lenti gRNA EBFP2_TtoC and hairpin extension
Purpose: (Empty Backbone) Lentiviral vector for expressing U6 FE-sgRNA cloning plasmid
Depositing lab: Alejandro Chavez & Nan Cher Yeo. Depositing organization: Columbia University. Publication: Generation and application of a versatile CRISPR toolkit for mammalian cell engineering. Nghi Dang , Alissa Lance-Byrne, Angela Tung, Xiaoge Guo, Ryan J Cecchi, Joanna Buchthal, Alejandro Chavez, Nan Cher Yeo. Synthetic Biology, Volume 6, Issue 1, 2021 10.1093/synbio/ysab033.
Backbone
  Vector backbone: pLVX
  Vector type: Lentiviral, CRISPR
  Selectable markers: EBFP2
Growth in bacteria
  Bacterial resistance: Ampicillin, 100 μg/mL
  Growth temperature: 30°C
  Growth strain: NEB Stable
  Copy number: Low Copy
Gene/Insert
  Gene/Insert name: None
Terms and licenses: Academic/Nonprofit Terms; Industry Terms: Not Available to Industry
How to cite: pSB700 lenti gRNA EBFP2_TtoC and hairpin extension was a gift from Alejandro Chavez & Nan Cher Yeo (Addgene plasmid # 167921 ; http://n2t.net/addgene:167921 ; RRID:Addgene_167921)
