[The description below was written by a language model from this plasmid's Addgene catalogue record and pLannotate feature annotations shown in this document.]
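Description:
pSB700 lenti gRNA EBFP2_TtoC and hairpin extension is an empty lentiviral CRISPR cloning backbone, built on pLVX, for expressing a single guide RNA in mammalian cells. The 9,043-nt plasmid is maintained in E. coli through a ColE1/pUC-type origin and an ampicillin resistance gene. The catalogue lists it as low copy and propagated in a recombination-deficient stable strain, as is common for plasmids carrying repeated LTR sequences. No gene insert is recorded, because the user supplies the guide spacer.

The viral portion contains two HIV-1 LTR regions (both annotated as truncated 5' LTRs, each preceded by nef-derived sequence), the Ψ packaging signal with a gag fragment, the Rev response element for Rev-dependent nuclear export of the genomic RNA, and a cPPT/CTS element that aids nuclear import in transduced cells. Within this frame, a human U6 RNA polymerase III promoter sits upstream of a Streptococcus pyogenes Cas9 guide scaffold, detected only as a tracrRNA fragment. That partial match fits the "FE" scaffold named in the record: the T-to-C substitution and hairpin extension are modifications generally used to remove a premature Pol III termination signal and stabilise the Cas9-binding duplex.

Downstream, a CAG-type promoter (CMV enhancer, chicken β-actin promoter and chimeric intron) drives the blue fluorescent protein EBFP2, followed by a WPRE to boost transcript expression. EBFP2 is the only mammalian marker, so transduced cells are identified or sorted by fluorescence rather than drug selection. The vector carries no Cas9 and is meant for use with a separately supplied S. pyogenes Cas9 or derivative, as part of a toolkit for mammalian cell engineering.
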