Features (pLannotate 1.2.2; 25 found; start..end, strand, type, name):
    122..1138    +  intron         chimeric intron: chimera between introns from chicken β-actin and rabbit β-globin
   1172..1888    +  CDS            EBFP2: EBFP2 is a basic (constitutively fluorescent) blue fluorescent protein published in 2007, derived from Aequorea victoria. It is reported to be a rapidly-maturing monomer with moderate acid sensitivity.
   1915..2503    +  misc_feature   WPRE: woodchuck hepatitis virus posttranscriptional regulatory element
   2520..3038    +  CDS            nef (fragment): NEF_HV1BR - Experimental evidence at protein level: Swiss-Prot protein existence level 1. Extracellular Nef protein targets CD4(+) T-lymphocytes for apoptosis by interacting with CXCR4 surface receptors (PubMed:14990729). From Human immunodeficiency virus type 1 group M subtype B (isolate BRU/LAI) (HIV-1).
   3086..3343    +  LTR            5' LTR (truncated): truncated 5' long terminal repeat (LTR) from HIV-1
   3496..3512    -  protein_bind   lac operator: The lac repressor binds to the lac operator to inhibit transcription in E. coli. This inhibition can be relieved by adding lactose or isopropyl-β-D-thiogalactopyranoside (IPTG). lac repressor encoded by lacI
   3520..3550    -  promoter       lac promoter: promoter for the E. coli lac operon
   3565..3586    -  protein_bind   CAP binding site: CAP binding activates transcription in the presence of cAMP. E. coli catabolite activator protein
   3599..3691    -  CDS            lacI (fragment): lac repressor; lacI; The lac repressor binds to the lac operator to inhibit transcription in E. coli. This inhibition can be relieved by adding lactose or isopropyl-β-D-thiogalactopyranoside (IPTG).
   3874..4462    -  rep_origin     ori: high-copy-number ColE1/pMB1/pBR322/pUC origin of replication
   4633..5493    -  CDS            AmpR: β-lactamase; bla; confers resistance to ampicillin, carbenicillin, and related antibiotics
   5494..5598    -  promoter       AmpR promoter: bla
   5646..5780    +  polyA_signal   SV40 poly(A) signal: SV40 polyadenylation signal
   5947..6276    +  CDS            nef (fragment): NEF_HV1BR - Experimental evidence at protein level: Swiss-Prot protein existence level 1. Extracellular Nef protein targets CD4(+) T-lymphocytes for apoptosis by interacting with CXCR4 surface receptors (PubMed:14990729). From Human immunodeficiency virus type 1 group M subtype B (isolate BRU/LAI) (HIV-1).
   6324..6581    +  LTR            5' LTR (truncated): truncated 5' long terminal repeat (LTR) from HIV-1
   6628..6753    +  misc_feature   HIV-1 Ψ: packaging signal of human immunodeficiency virus type 1
   6737..7075    +  CDS            HIV-1 gag (fragment): gag protein from human immunodeficiency virus 1; gag
   7250..7483    +  misc_feature   RRE: The Rev response element (RRE) of HIV-1 allows for Rev-dependent mRNA export from the nucleus to the cytoplasm.
   7860..7960    +  CDS            Rev (fragment): human immunodeficiency virus 1 (HIV-1) Rev protein; rev; enhances nuclear export of unspliced and incompletely spliced viral mRNAs
   7975..8090    +  misc_feature   cPPT/CTS: central polypurine tract and central termination sequence of HIV-1 (lacking the first T)
   8193..8433    +  promoter       U6 promoter: RNA polymerase III promoter for human U6 snRNA
   8481..8548    +  misc_RNA       tracrRNA (fragment): trans-activating CRISPR RNA for the Streptococcus pyogenes CRISPR/Cas9 system
   8622..8925    +  enhancer       CMV enhancer: human cytomegalovirus immediate early enhancer
   8927..9043    +  promoter       chicken β-actin promoter (fragment): contains a 21-bp deletion relative to the standard chicken β-actin promoter
   9038..121     +  promoter       chicken β-actin promoter (fragment) (across the origin): No description available
>Addgene plasmid #167921 | pSB700 lenti gRNA EBFP2_TtoC and hairpin extension | addgene full sequence | sequence record 354516 | Addgene NGS Result
GGGCGGGSCGAGGCGGRGMGGKGCGGCGGCAGCCAATCAGAGCGGCGCGCTCCGAAAGTTTCCTTTTATG
GCGAGGCGGCGGCGGCGGCGGCCCTATAAAAAGCGAAGCGCGCGGCGGGCGGGAGTCGCTGCGCGCTGCC
TTCGCCCCGTGCCCCGCTCCGCCGCCGCCTCGCGCCGCCCGCCCCGGCTCTGACTGACCGCGTTACTCCC
ACAGGTGAGCGGGCGGGACGGCCCTTCTCCTCCGGGCTGTAATTAGCGCTTGGTTTAATGACGGCTTGTT
TCTTTTCTGTGGCTGCGTGAAAGCCTTGAGGGGCTCCGGGAGGGCCCTTTGTGCGGGGGGAGCGGCTCGG
GGGGTGCGTGCGTGTGTGTGTGCGTGGGGAGCGCCGCGTGCGGCTCCGCGCTGCCCGGCGGCTGTGAGCG
CTGCGGGCGCGGCGCGGGGCTTTGTGCGCTCCGCAGTGTGCGCGAGGGGAGCGCGGCCGGGGGCGGTGCC
CCGCGGTGCGGGGGGGGCTGCGAGGGGAACAAAGGCTGCGTGCGGGGTGTGTGCGTGGGGGGGTGAGCAG
GGGGTGTGGGCGCGTCGGTCGGGCTGCAACCCCCCCTGCACCCCCCTCCCCGAGTTGCTGAGCACGGCCC
GGCTTCGGGTGCGGGGCTCCGTACGGGGCGTGGCGCGGGGCTCGCCGTGCCGGGCGGGGGGTGGCGGCAG
GTGGGGGTGCCGGGCGGGGCGGGGCCGCCTCGGGCCGGGGAGGGCTCGGGGGAGGGGCGCGGCGGCCCCC
GGAGCGCCGGCGGCTGTCGAGGCGCGGCGAGCCGCAGCCATTGCCTTTTATGGTAATCGTGCGAGAGGGC
GCAGGGACTTCCTTTGTCCCAAATCTGTGCGGAGCCGAAATCTGGGAGGCGCCGCCGCACCCCCTCTAGC
GGGCGCGGGGCGAAGCGGTGCGGCGCCGGCAGGAAGGAAATGGGCGGGGAGGGCCTTCGTGCGTCGCCGC
GCCGCCGTCCCCTTCTCCCTCTCCAGCCTCGGGGCTGTCCGCGGGGGGACGGCTGCCTTCGGGGGGGACG
GGGCAGGGCGGGGTTCGGCTTCTGGCGTGTGACCGGCGGCTCTAGAGCCTCTGCTAACCATGTTCATGCC
TTCTTCTTTTTCCTACAGCTCCTGGGCAACGTGCTGGTTATTGTGGCCACCATGGTGAGCAAGGGCGAGG
AGCTGTTCACCGGGGTGGTGCCCATCCTGGTCGAGCTGGACGGCGACGTAAACGGCCACAAGTTCAGCGT
GAGGGGCGAGGGCGAGGGCGATGCCACCAACGGCAAGCTGACCCTGAAGTTCATCTGCACCACCGGCAAG
CTGCCCGTGCCCTGGCCCACCCTCGTGACCACCCTGAGCCACGGCGTGCAGTGCTTCGCCCGCTACCCCG
ACCACATGAAGCAGCACGACTTCTTCAAGTCCGCCATGCCCGAAGGCTACGTCCAGGAGCGCACCATCTT
CTTCAAGGACGACGGCACCTACAAGACCCGCGCCGAGGTGAAGTTCGAGGGCGACACCCTAGTGAACCGC
ATCGAGCTGAAGGGCGTCGACTTCAAGGAGGACGGCAACATCCTGGGGCACAAGCTGGAGTACAACTTCA
ACAGCCACAACATCTATATCATGGCCGTCAAGCAGAAGAACGGCATCAAGGTGAACTTCAAGATCCGCCA
CAACGTGGAGGACGGCAGCGTGCAGCTCGCCGACCACTACCAGCAGAACACCCCCATCGGCGACGGCCCC
GTGCTGCTGCCCGACAGCCACTACCTGAGCACCCAGTCCGTGCTGAGCAAAGACCCCAACGAGAAGCGCG
ATCACATGGTCCTGCTGGAGTTCCGCACCGCCGCCGGGATCACTCTCGGCATGGACGAGCTGTACAAGTA
ATGTACAAGTAAAGCGTCTGGAACAATCAACCTCTGGATTACAAAATTTGTGAAAGATTGACTGGTATTC
TTAACTATGTTGCTCCTTTTACGCTATGTGGATACGCTGCTTTAATGCCTTTGTATCATGCTATTGCTTC
CCGTATGGCTTTCATTTTCTCCTCCTTGTATAAATCCTGGTTGCTGTCTCTTTATGAGGAGTTGTGGCCC
GTTGTCAGGCAACGTGGCGTGGTGTGCACTGTGTTTGCTGACGCAACCCCCACTGGTTGGGGCATTGCCA
CCACCTGTCAGCTCCTTTCCGGGACTTTCGCTTTCCCCCTCCCTATTGCCACGGCGGAACTCATCGCCGC
CTGCCTTGCCCGCTGCTGGACAGGGGCTCGGCTGTTGGGCACTGACAATTCCGTGGTGTTGTCGGGGAAG
CTGACGTCCTTTCCATGGCTGCTCGCCTGTGTTGCCACCTGGATTCTGCGCGGGACGTCCTTCTGCTACG
TCCCTTCGGCCCTCAATCCAGCGGACCTTCCTTCCCGCGGCCTGCTGCCGGCTCTGCGGCCTCTTCCGCG
TCTTCGCCTTCGCCCTCAGACGAGTCGGATCTCCCTTTGGGCCGCCTCCCCGCCTGGAATTAATTCTGCA
GTCGAGACCTAGAAAAACATGGAGCAATCACAAGTAGCAATACAGCAGCTACCAATGCTGATTGTGCCTG
GCTAGAAGCACAAGAGGAGGAGGAGGTGGGTTTTCCAGTCACACCTCAGGTACCTTTAAGACCAATGACT
TACAAGGCAGCTGTAGATCTTAGCCACTTTTTAAAAGAAAAGAGGGGACTGGAAGGGCTAATTCACTCCC
AACGAAGACAAGATATCCTTGATCTGTGGATCTACCACACACAAGGCTACTTCCCTGATTAGCAGAACTA
CACACCAGGGCCAGGGGTCAGATATCCACTGACCTTTGGATGGTGCTACAAGCTAGTACCAGTTGAGCCA
GATAAGGTAGAAGAGGCCAATAAAGGAGAGAACACCAGCTTGTTACACCCTGTGAGCCTGCATGGGATGG
ATGACCCGGAGAGAGAAGTGTTAGAGTGGAGGTTTGACAGCCGCCTAGCATTTCATCACGTGGCCCGAGA
GCTGCATCCGGAGTACTTCAAGAACTGCTGATATCGAGCTTGCTACAAGGGACTTTCCGCTGGGGACTTT
CCAGGGAGGCGTGGCCTGGGCGGGACTGGGGAGTGGCGAGCCCTCAGATCCTGCATATAAGCAGCTGCTT
TTTGCCTGTACTGGGTCTCTCTGGTTAGACCAGATCTGAGCCTGGGAGCTCTCTGGCTAACTAGGGAACC
CACTGCTTAAGCCTCAATAAAGCTTGCCTTGAGTGCTTCAAGTAGTGTGTGCCCGTCTGTTGTGTGACTC
TGGTAACTAGAGATCCCTCAGACCCTTTTAGTCAGTGTGGAAAATCTCTAGCAGTAGTAGTTCATGTCAT
CTTATTATTCAGTATTTATAACTTGCAAAGAAATGAATATCAGAGAGTGAGAGGCCTTGACATTGCTAGC
GTTTTACCGTCGACCTCTAGCTAGAGCTTGGCGTAATCATGGTCATAGCTGTTTCCTGTGTGAAATTGTT
ATCCGCTCACAATTCCACACAACATACGAGCCGGAAGCATAAAGTGTAAAGCCTGGGGTGCCTAATGAGT
GAGCTAACTCACATTAATTGCGTTGCGCTCACTGCCCGCTTTCCAGTCGGGAAACCTGTCGTGCCAGCTG
CATTAATGAATCGGCCAACGCGCGGGGAGAGGCGGTTTGCGTATTGGGCGCTCTTCCGCTTCCTCGCTCA
CTGACTCGCTGCGCTCGGTCGTTCGGCTGCGGCGAGCGGTATCAGCTCACTCAAAGGCGGTAATACGGTT
ATCCACAGAATCAGGGGATAACGCAGGAAAGAACATGTGAGCAAAAGGCCAGCAAAAGGCCAGGAACCGT
AAAAAGGCCGCGTTGCTGGCGTTTTTCCATAGGCTCCGCCCCCCTGACGAGCATCACAAAAATCGACGCT
CAAGTCAGAGGTGGCGAAACCCGACAGGACTATAAAGATACCAGGCGTTTCCCCCTGGAAGCTCCCTCGT
GCGCTCTCCTGTTCCGACCCTGCCGCTTACCGGATACCTGTCCGCCTTTCTCCCTTCGGGAAGCGTGGCG
CTTTCTCATAGCTCACGCTGTAGGTATCTCAGTTCGGTGTAGGTCGTTCGCTCCAAGCTGGGCTGTGTGC
ACGAACCCCCCGTTCAGCCCGACCGCTGCGCCTTATCCGGTAACTATCGTCTTGAGTCCAACCCGGTAAG
ACACGACTTATCGCCACTGGCAGCAGCCACTGGTAACAGGATTAGCAGAGCGAGGTATGTAGGCGGTGCT
ACAGAGTTCTTGAAGTGGTGGCCTAACTACGGCTACACTAGAAGAACAGTATTTGGTATCTGCGCTCTGC
TGAAGCCAGTTACCTTCGGAAAAAGAGTTGGTAGCTCTTGATCCGGCAAACAAACCACCGCTGGTAGCGG
TGGTTTTTTTGTTTGCAAGCAGCAGATTACGCGCAGAAAAAAAGGATCTCAAGAAGATCCTTTGATCTTT
TCTACGGGGTCTGACGCTCAGTGGAACGAAAACTCACGTTAAGGGATTTTGGTCATGAGATTATCAAAAA
GGATCTTCACCTAGATCCTTTTAAATTAAAAATGAAGTTTTAAATCAATCTAAAGTATATATGAGTAAAC
TTGGTCTGACAGTTACCAATGCTTAATCAGTGAGGCACCTATCTCAGCGATCTGTCTATTTCGTTCATCC
ATAGTTGCCTGACTCCCCGTCGTGTAGATAACTACGATACGGGAGGGCTTACCATCTGGCCCCAGTGCTG
CAATGATACCGCGAGACCCACGCTCACCGGCTCCAGATTTATCAGCAATAAACCAGCCAGCCGGAAGGGC
CGAGCGCAGAAGTGGTCCTGCAACTTTATCCGCCTCCATCCAGTCTATTAATTGTTGCCGGGAAGCTAGA
GTAAGTAGTTCGCCAGTTAATAGTTTGCGCAACGTTGTTGCCATTGCTACAGGCATCGTGGTGTCACGCT
CGTCGTTTGGTATGGCTTCATTCAGCTCCGGTTCCCAACGATCAAGGCGAGTTACATGATCCCCCATGTT
GTGCAAAAAAGCGGTTAGCTCCTTCGGTCCTCCGATCGTTGTCAGAAGTAAGTTGGCCGCAGTGTTATCA
CTCATGGTTATGGCAGCACTGCATAATTCTCTTACTGTCATGCCATCCGTAAGATGCTTTTCTGTGACTG
GTGAGTACTCAACCAAGTCATTCTGAGAATAGTGTATGCGGCGACCGAGTTGCTCTTGCCCGGCGTCAAT
ACGGGATAATACCGCGCCACATAGCAGAACTTTAAAAGTGCTCATCATTGGAAAACGTTCTTCGGGGCGA
AAACTCTCAAGGATCTTACCGCTGTTGAGATCCAGTTCGATGTAACCCACTCGTGCACCCAACTGATCTT
CAGCATCTTTTACTTTCACCAGCGTTTCTGGGTGAGCAAAAACAGGAAGGCAAAATGCCGCAAAAAAGGG
AATAAGGGCGACACGGAAATGTTGAATACTCATACTCTTCCTTTTTCAATATTATTGAAGCATTTATCAG
GGTTATTGTCTCATGAGCGGATACATATTTGAATGTATTTAGAAAAATAAACAAATAGGGGTTCCGCGCA
CATTTCCCCGAAAAGTGCCACCTGACGTCGACGGATCGGGAGATCAACTTGTTTATTGCAGCTTATAATG
GTTACAAATAAAGCAATAGCATCACAAATTTCACAAATAAAGCATTTTTTTCACTGCATTCTAGTTGTGG
TTTGTCCAAACTCATCAATGTATCTTATCATGTCTGGATCAACTGGATAACTCAAGCTAACCAAAATCAT
CCCAAACTTCCCACCCCATACCCTATTACCACTGCCAATTACCTGTGGTTTCATTTACTCTAAACCTGTG
ATTCCTCTGAATTATTTTCATTTTAAAGAAATTGTATTTGTTAAATATGTACTACAAACTTAGTAGTTGG
AAGGGCTAATTCACTCCCAAAGAAGACAAGATATCCTTGATCTGTGGATCTACCACACACAAGGCTACTT
CCCTGATTAGCAGAACTACACACCAGGGCCAGGGGTCAGATATCCACTGACCTTTGGATGGTGCTACAAG
CTAGTACCAGTTGAGCCAGATAAGGTAGAAGAGGCCAATAAAGGAGAGAACACCAGCTTGTTACACCCTG
TGAGCCTGCATGGGATGGATGACCCGGAGAGAGAAGTGTTAGAGTGGAGGTTTGACAGCCGCCTAGCATT
TCATCACGTGGCCCGAGAGCTGCATCCGGAGTACTTCAAGAACTGCTGATATCGAGCTTGCTACAAGGGA
CTTTCCGCTGGGGACTTTCCAGGGAGGCGTGGCCTGGGCGGGACTGGGGAGTGGCGAGCCCTCAGATCCT
GCATATAAGCAGCTGCTTTTTGCCTGTACTGGGTCTCTCTGGTTAGACCAGATCTGAGCCTGGGAGCTCT
CTGGCTAACTAGGGAACCCACTGCTTAAGCCTCAATAAAGCTTGCCTTGAGTGCTTCAAGTAGTGTGTGC
CCGTCTGTTGTGTGACTCTGGTAACTAGAGATCCCTCAGACCCTTTTAGTCAGTGTGGAAAATCTCTAGC
AGTGGCGCCCGAACAGGGACTTGAAAGCGAAAGGGAAACCAGAGGAGCTCTCTCGACGCAGGACTCGGCT
TGCTGAAGCGCGCACGGCAAGAGGCGAGGGGCGGCGACTGGTGAGTACGCCAAAAATTTTGACTAGCGGA
GGCTAGAAGGAGAGAGATGGGTGCGAGAGCGTCAGTATTAAGCGGGGGAGAATTAGATCGCGATGGGAAA
AAATTCGGTTAAGGCCAGGGGGAAAGAAAAAATATAAATTAAAACATATAGTATGGGCAAGCAGGGAGCT
AGAACGATTCGCAGTTAATCCTGGCCTGTTAGAAACATCAGAAGGCTGTAGACAAATACTGGGACAGCTA
CAACCATCCCTTCAGACAGGATCAGAAGAACTTAGATCATTATATAATACAGTAGCAACCCTCTATTGTG
TGCATCAAAGGATAGAGATAAAAGACACCAAGGAAGCTTTAGACAAGATAGAGGAAGAGCAAAACAAAAG
TAAGACCACCGCACAGCAAGCGGCCGGCCGCTGATCTTCAGACCTGGAGGAGGAGATATGAGGGACAATT
GGAGAAGTGAATTATATAAATATAAAGTAGTAAAAATTGAACCATTAGGAGTAGCACCCACCAAGGCAAA
GAGAAGAGTGGTGCAGAGAGAAAAAAGAGCAGTGGGAATAGGAGCTTTGTTCCTTGGGTTCTTGGGAGCA
GCAGGAAGCACTATGGGCGCAGCGTCAATGACGCTGACGGTACAGGCCAGACAATTATTGTCTGGTATAG
TGCAGCAGCAGAACAATTTGCTGAGGGCTATTGAGGCGCAACAGCATCTGTTGCAACTCACAGTCTGGGG
CATCAAGCAGCTCCAGGCAAGAATCCTGGCTGTGGAAAGATACCTAAAGGATCAACAGCTCCTGGGGATT
TGGGGTTGCTCTGGAAAACTCATTTGCACCACTGCTGTGCCTTGGAATGCTAGTTGGAGTAATAAATCTC
TGGAACAGATTTGGAATCACACGACCTGGATGGAGTGGGACAGAGAAATTAACAATTACACAAGCTTAAT
ACACTCCTTAATTGAAGAATCGCAAAACCAGCAAGAAAAGAATGAACAAGAATTATTGGAATTAGATAAA
TGGGCAAGTTTGTGGAATTGGTTTAACATAACAAATTGGCTGTGGTATATAAAATTATTCATAATGATAG
TAGGAGGCTTGGTAGGTTTAAGAATAGTTTTTGCTGTACTTTCTATAGTGAATAGAGTTAGGCAGGGATA
TTCACCATTATCGTTTCAGACCCACCTCCCAACCCCGAGGGGACCCGACAGGCCCGAAGGAATAGAAGAA
GAAGGTGGAGAGAGAGACAGAGACAGATCCATTCGATTAGTGAACGGATCTCGACGGTATCGCCTTTAAA
AGAAAAGGGGGGATTGGGGGGTACAGTGCAGGGGAAAGAATAGTAGACATAATAGCAACAGACATACAAA
CTAAAGAATTACAAAAACAAATTACAAAAATTCAAAATTTTCGGGTTTATTACAGGGACAGCAGAGATCC
AGTTTATCATTAGTGAACGGATCTCGACGGTATCGATCACGAGACTAGCCTCGAGCGGCCGCCCCCTTCA
CCGAGGGCCTATTTCCCATGATTCCTTCATATTTGCATATACGATACAAGGCTGTTAGAGAGATAATTGG
AATTAATTTGACTGTAAACACAAAGATATTAGTACAAAATACGTGACGTAGAAAGTAATAATTTCTTGGG
TAGTTTGCAGTTTTAAAATTATGTTTTAAAATGGACTATCATATGCTTACCGTAACTTGAAAGTATTTCG
ATTTCTTGGCTTTATATATCTTGTGGAAAGGACGAAACACCGGAGACGATTAATGCGTCTCGGTTTAAGA
GCTATGCTGGAAACAGCATAGCAAGTTTAAATAAGGCTAGTCCGTTATCAACTTGAAAAAGTGGCACCGA
GTCGGTGCTTTTTTTGAATTCTCGACCTCGAGACAAATGGCAGTATTCGTCATTAGTTCATAGCCCATAT
ATGGAGTTCCGCGTTACATAACTTACGGTAAATGGCCCGCCTGGCTGACCGCCCAACGACCCCCGCCCAT
TGACGTCAATAATGACGTATGTTCCCATAGTAACGCCAATAGGGACTTTCCATTGACGTCAATGGGTGGA
GTATTTACGGTAAACTGCCCACTTGGCAGTACATCAAGTGTATCATATGCCAAGTACGCCCCCTATTGAC
GTCAATGACGGTAAATGGCCCGCCTGGCATTATGCCCAGTACATGACCTTATGGGACTTTCCTACTTGGC
AGTACATCTACGTATTAGTCATCGCTATTACCATGGTCGAGGTGAGCCCCACGTTCTGCTTCACTCTCCC
CATCTCCCCCCCCTCCCCACCCCCAATTTTGTATTTATTTATTTTTTAATTATTTTGTGCAGCGATGGGG
GCGGGGGGGGGGG
